>Addgene plasmid #109251 | pTHSSe_53 | addgene full sequence | sequence record 209381 | Addgene NGS Result
GGGAGGTGTCTTCGGCGCGCCTTTACGGCTAGCTCAGTCCTAGGTACTATGCTAGCAAGGTAGCTGTCAC
CGGATGTGCTTTCCGGTCTGATGAGTCCGTGAGGACGAAACAGCCTCTACAAATAATTTTGTTTAATCAC
ACAGGAAAGTACTAGATGAGCAAAGGAGAAGAACTTTTCACTGGAGTTGTCCCAATTCTTGTTGAATTAG
ATGGTGATGTTAATGGGCACAAATTTTCTGTCCGTGGAGAGGGTGAAGGTGATGCTACAAACGGAAAACT
CACCCTTAAATTTATTTGCACTACTGGAAAACTACCTGTTCCGTGGCCAACACTTGTCACTACTCTGACC
TATGGTGTTCAATGCTTTTCCCGTTATCCGGATCACATGAAACGGCATGACTTTTTCAAGAGTGCCATGC
CCGAAGGTTATGTACAGGAACGCACTATATCTTTCAAAGATGACGGGACCTACAAGACGCGTGCTGAAGT
CAAGTTTGAAGGTGATACCCTTGTTAATCGTATCGAGTTAAAGGGTATTGATTTTAAAGAAGATGGAAAC
ATTCTTGGACACAAACTCGAGTACAACTTTAACTCACACAATGTATACATCACGGCAGACAAACAAAAGA
ATGGAATCAAAGCTAACTTCAAAATTCGCCACAACGTTGAAGATGGTTCCGTTCAACTAGCAGACCATTA
TCAACAAAATACTCCAATTGGCGATGGCCCTGTCCTTTTACCAGACAACCATTACCTGTCGACACAATCT
GTCCTTTCGAAAGATCCCAACGAAAAGCGTGACCACATGGTCCTTCTTGAGTTTGTAACTGCTGCTGGGA
TTACACATGGCATGGATGAGCTCTACAAATAATACTAGAGCCAGGCATCAAATAAAACGAAAGGCTCAGT
CGAAAGACTGGGCCTTTCGTTTTATCTGTTGTTTGTCGGTGAACGCTCTCTACTAGAGTCACACTGGCTC
ACCTTCGGGTGGGCCTTTCTGCGTTTATAGAAGACATCGCTTACTAGTAGCGGCCGCTGCAGTCCGGCAA
AAAAGGGCAAGGTGTCACCACCCTGCCCTTTTTCTTTAAAACCGAAAAGATTACTTCGCGTTATGCAGGC
TTCCTCGCTCACTGACTCGCTGCGCTCGGTCGTTCGGCTGCGGCGAGCGGTATCAGCTCACTCAAAGGCG
GTAATTCATGACCAAAATCCCTTAACGTGAGTTTTCGTTCCACTGAGCGTCAGACCCCGTAGAAAAGATC
AAAGGATCTTCTTGAGATCCTTTTTTTCTGCGCGTAATCTGCTGCTTGCAAACAAAAAAACCACCGCTAC
CAGCGGTGGTTTGTTTGCCGGATCAAGAGCTACCAACTCTTTTTCCGAAGGTAACTGGCTTCAGCAGAGC
GCAGATACCAAATACTGTTCTTCTAGTGTAGCCGTAGTTAGGCCACCACTTCAAGAACTCTGTAGCACCG
CCTACATACCTCGCTCTGCTAATCCTGTTACCAGTGGCTGCTGCCAGTGGCGATAAGTCGTGTCTTACCG
GGTTGGACTCAAGACGATAGTTACCGGATAAGGCGCAGCGGTCGGGCTGAACGGGGGGTTCGTGCACACA
GCCCAGCTTGGAGCGAACGACCTACACCGAACTGAGATACCTACAGCGTGAGCTATGAGAAAGCGCCACG
CTTCCCGAAGGGAGAAAGGCGGACAGGTATCCGGTAAGCGGCAGGGTCGGAACAGGAGAGCGCACGAGGG
AGCTTCCAGGGGGAAACGCCTGGTATCTTTATAGTCCTGTCGGGTTTCGCCACCTCTGACTTGAGCGTCG
ATTTTTGTGATGCTCGTCAGGGGGGCGGAGCCTATGGAAAAACGCCAGCAACGCGGCCTTTTTACGGTTC
CTGGCCTTTTGCTGGCCTTTTGCTCACATGTTCTTTCCTGCGTTATCCCCTGATTCTGTGGATAACCGTC
GATTATCAAAAAGGATCTTCACCTAGATCCTTTTAAATTAAAAATGAAGTTTTAAATCAATCTAAAGTAT
ATATGAGTAAACTTGGTCTGACAGTTACCAATGCTTAATCAGTGAGGCACCTATCTCAGCGATCTGTCTA
TTTCGTTCATCCATAGTTGCCTGACTCCCCGTCGTGTAGATAACTACGATACGGGAGGGCTTACCATCTG
GCCCCAGTGCTGCAATGATACCGCGAGAACCACGCTCACCGGCTCCAGATTTATCAGCAATAAACCAGCC
AGCCGGAAGGGCCGAGCGCAGAAGTGGTCCTGCAACTTTATCCGCCTCCATCCAGTCTATTAATTGTTGC
CGGGAAGCTAGAGTAAGTAGTTCGCCAGTTAATAGTTTGCGCAACGTTGTTGCCATTGCTACAGGCATCG
TGGTGTCACGCTCGTCGTTTGGTATGGCTTCATTCAGCTCCGGTTCCCAACGATCAAGGCGAGTTACATG
ATCCCCCATGTTGTGCAAAAAAGCGGTTAGCTCCTTCGGTCCTCCGATCGTTGTCAGAAGTAAGTTGGCC
GCAGTGTTATCACTCATGGTTATGGCAGCACTGCATAATTCTCTTACTGTCATGCCATCCGTAAGATGCT
TTTCTGTGACTGGTGAGTACTCAACCAAGTCATTCTGAGAATAGTGTATGCGGCGACCGAGTTGCTCTTG
CCCGGCGTCAATACGGGATAATACCGCGCCACATAGCAGAACTTTAAAAGTGCTCATCATTGGAAAACGT
TCTTCGGGGCGAAAACTCTCAAGGATCTTACCGCTGTTGAGATCCAGTTCGATATAACCCACTCGTGCAC
CCAACTGATCTTCAGCATCTTTTACTTTCACCAGCGTTTCTGGGTGAGCAAAAACAGGAAGGCAAAATGC
CGCAAAAAAGGGAATAAGGGCGACACGGAAATGTTGAATACTCATACTCTTCCTTTTTCAATATTATTGA
AGCATTTATCAGGGTTATTGTCTCATGAGCGGATACATATTTGAATGTATTTAGAAAAATAAACAAATAG
GGGTTCCGCGCACATTTCCCCGAAAAGTGCCACCTGACGTCTAAGAAACCATTATTATCATGACATTAAC
CTATAAAAATAGGCGTATCACGAGGCAGAATTTCAGATAAAAAAAATCCTTAGCTTTCGCTAAGGATGAT
TTCTGGAATTCGCGGCCGCTTCTAGA
Features (pLannotate 1.2.2; 12 found; start..end, strand, type, name):
     28..46      +  promoter       J23119(SpeI) promoter (fragment): bacterial promoter (Registry of Standard Biological Parts BBa J23119) modified to end with an SpeI site
     64..113     +  misc_RNA       sTRSV HHRz: hammerhead ribozyme from the tobacco ringspot virus satellite RNA (Khvorova et al., 2003)
    156..869     +  CDS            Superfolder GFP: Superfolder GFP is a basic (constitutively fluorescent) green fluorescent protein published in 2005, derived from Aequorea victoria. It is reported to be a very rapidly-maturing weak dimer.
    889..960     +  terminator     rrnB T1 terminator: transcription terminator T1 from the E. coli rrnB gene
    976..1003    +  terminator     T7Te terminator: phage T7 early transcription terminator
   1022..1042    +  misc_feature   BioBrick suffix: universal suffix for all parts
   1043..1100    +  terminator     his operon terminator: This putative transcriptin terminator from the E. coli his operon has a 2-bp deletion introduced during synthesis. Its efficiency has not been determined.
   1272..1860    +  rep_origin     ori: high-copy-number ColE1/pMB1/pBR322/pUC origin of replication
   2055..2915    -  CDS            AmpR: β-lactamase; bla; confers resistance to ampicillin, carbenicillin, and related antibiotics
   2916..3020    -  promoter       AmpR promoter: bla
   3110..3153    -  terminator     bacterial terminator: putative bacterial transcription terminator
   3156..1       +  misc_feature   BioBrick prefix (across the origin): BioBrick prefix for parts that do not start with "ATG"
