[The description below was written by a language model from this plasmid's Addgene catalogue record and pLannotate feature annotations shown in this document.]
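Description:
pTHSSe_53 is a small (about 3.2 kb) high-copy bacterial plasmid described by its depositors as a pUC BbsI cloning vector. The backbone is listed as unknown, but the annotated sequence shows a ColE1/pMB1/pUC-type origin of replication and a β-lactamase gene (AmpR) with its native bla promoter, so the plasmid is maintained in E. coli under ampicillin selection. BioBrick prefix and suffix sequences flank the cargo region, and putative terminators (a his operon terminator and another bacterial terminator) sit on either side of it, presumably insulating the cassette from the origin and resistance gene.

The payload is a constitutive superfolder GFP expression cassette. The catalogue lists the promoter as PJ23105, a member of the Anderson constitutive promoter family. The automated annotation instead flags a short fragment matching the related J23119 promoter, which is consistent with the sequence similarity shared across this family rather than with a second promoter. Downstream lies the sTRSV hammerhead ribozyme, a self-cleaving element commonly used as an insulator to trim the 5′ untranslated region and make expression less dependent on promoter context. The sfGFP coding sequence follows, and transcription ends at tandem rrnB T1 and T7Te terminators.

The BbsI sites implied by the stated purpose are not annotated in the feature table, so their positions and what they would excise are not given. BbsI is a type IIS enzyme typically used for Golden Gate-style assembly. The plasmid comes from work on engineered promoters that hold gene expression constant across copy number, where it plausibly served as a high-copy pUC context and cloning recipient, though the record does not state this.
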