Addgene plasmid #109251: pTHSSe_53
Purpose: pUC BbsI cloning vector
Depositing lab: Christopher Voigt. Depositing organization: Massachusetts Institute of Technology. Publication: Engineered promoters enable constant gene expression at any copy number in bacteria. Segall-Shapiro TH, Sontag ED, Voigt CA. Nat Biotechnol. 2018 Mar 19. pii: nbt.4111. doi: 10.1038/nbt.4111. PubMed 29553576.
Backbone
  Vector backbone: unknown
  Vector type: Bacterial Expression
Growth in bacteria
  Bacterial resistance: Ampicillin, 100 μg/mL
  Growth temperature: 37°C
  Growth strain: DH5alpha
  Copy number: High Copy
Gene/Insert
  Gene/Insert name: sfGFP
  Species: Synthetic
  Promoter: PJ23105
  Cloning method: Gibson Cloning
Terms and licenses: Academic/Nonprofit Terms; Industry Terms: Not Available to Industry
How to cite: pTHSSe_53 was a gift from Christopher Voigt (Addgene plasmid # 109251 ; http://n2t.net/addgene:109251 ; RRID:Addgene_109251)
